>Addgene plasmid #98665 | hnRNPA2_LC_WT_S285C | addgene full sequence | sequence record 189355 | Addgene NGS Result
TAATACGACTCACTATAGGGGAATTGTGAGCGGATAACAATTCCCCTCTAGAAATAATTTTGTTTAACTT
TAAGAAGGAGATATACCATGGGCTCTGATAAAATTCATCATCATCATCATCACGAAAATCTTTATTTTCA
AGGTCATATGGGTCGTGGTGGCAACTTTGGTTTCGGTGATAGCCGCGGTGGTGGCGGCAACTTCGGTCCG
GGTCCGGGCAGCAATTTCCGTGGTGGTTCCGACGGTTACGGTAGCGGTCGCGGCTTTGGCGATGGCTATA
ATGGTTACGGTGGTGGTCCGGGCGGCGGCAATTTCGGTGGTAGCCCGGGTTACGGCGGTGGTCGCGGCGG
TTATGGCGGTGGCGGTCCAGGCTACGGTAACCAGGGTGGTGGTTATGGTGGTGGCTACGATAACTATGGC
GGTGGTAACTATGGTTGCGGCAATTACAATGATTTTGGCAACTACAACCAGCAACCGAGCAATTACGGCC
CGATGAAATCCGGCAATTTTGGCGGTTCCCGTAATATGGGTGGTCCGTATGGTGGCGGTAACTACGGCCC
GGGTGGTAGCGGTGGTTCTGGCGGCTATGGTGGCCGCAGCCGTTACTAACTCGAGCACCACCACCACCAC
CACTGAGATCCGGCTGCTAACAAAGCCCGAAAGGAAGCTGAGTTGGCTGCTGCCACCGCTGAGCAATAAC
TAGCATAACCCCTTGGGGCCTCTAAACGGGTCTTGAGGGGTTTTTTGCTGAAAGGAGGAACTATATCCGG
ATTGGCGAATGGG
[124 nt withheld, positions 784-907]
C
[91 nt withheld, positions 909-999]
A
[49 nt withheld, positions 1001-1049]
CCTTTGACGTTGGAGTCCACGTTCTTT
[37 nt withheld, positions 1077-1113]
ACCCTATCTCGGTCTATTCTTTTGATTTATAAGGGATTTTGCCGATTTCGGCCTATTGGTTAAAAAATGA
GCTGATTTAACAAAAATTTAACGCGAATTTTAACAAAATATTAACGCTTACAATTTAGGTGGCACTTTTC
GGGGAAATGTGCGCGGAACCCCTATTTGTTTATTTTTCTAAATACATTCAAATATGTATCCGCTCATGAA
TTAATTCTTAGAAAAACTCATCGAGCATCAAATGAAACTGCAATTTATTCATATCAGGATTATCAATACC
ATATTTTTGAAAAAGCCGTTTCTGTAATGAAGGAGAAAACTCACCGAGGCAGTTCCATAGGATGGCAAGA
TCCTGGTATCGGTCTGCGATTCCGACTCGTCCAACATCAATACAACCTATTAATTTCCCCTCGTCAAAAA
TAAGGTTATCAAGTGAGAAATCACCATGAGTGACGACTGAATCCGGTGAGAATGGCAAAAGTTTATGCAT
TTCTTTCCAGACTTGTTCAACAGGCCAGCCATTACGCTCGTCATCAAAATCACTCGCATCAACCAAACCG
TTATTCATTCGTGATTGCGCCTGAGCGAGACGAAATACGCGATCGCTGTTAAAAGGACAATTACAAACAG
GAATCGAATGCAACCGGCGCAGGAACACTGCCAGCGCATCAACAATATTTTCACCTGAATCAGGATATTC
TTCTAATACCTGGAATGCTGTTTTCCCGGGGATCGCAGTGGTGAGTAACCATGCATCATCAGGAGTACGG
ATAAAATGCTTGATGGTCGGAAGAGGCATAAATTCCGTCAGCCAGTTTAGTCTGACCATCTCATCTGTAA
CATCATTGGCAACGCTACCTTTGCCATGTTTCAGAAACAACTCTGGCGCATCGGGCTTCCCATACAATCG
ATAGATTGTCGCACCTGATTGCCCGACATTATCGCGAGCCCATTTATACCCATATAAATCAGCATCCATG
TTGGAATTTAATCGCGGCCTAGAGCAAGACGTTTCCCGTTGAATATGGCTCATAACACCCCTTGTATTAC
TGTTTATGTAAGCAGACAGTTTTATTGTTCATGACCAAAATCCCTTAACGTGAGTTTTCGTTCCACTGAG
CGTCAGACCCCGTAGAAAAGATCAAAGGATCTTCTTGAGATCCTTTTTTTCTGCGCGTAATCTGCTGCTT
GCAAACAAAAAAACCACCGCTACCAGCGGTGGTTTGTTTGCCGGATCAAGAGCTACCAACTCTTTTTCCG
AAGGTAACTGGCTTCAGCAGAGCGCAGATACCAAATACTGTCCTTCTAGTGTAGCCGTAGTTAGGCCACC
ACTTCAAGAACTCTGTAGCACCGCCTACATACCTCGCTCTGCTAATCCTGTTACCAGTGGCTGCTGCCAG
TGGCGATAAGTCGTGTCTTACCGGGTTGGACTCAAGACGATAGTTACCGGATAAGGCGCAGCGGTCGGGC
TGAACGGGGGGTTCGTGCACACAGCCCAGCTTGGAGCGAACGACCTACACCGAACTGAGATACCTACAGC
GTGAGCTATGAGAAAGCGCCACGCTTCCCGAAGGGAGAAAGGCGGACAGGTATCCGGTAAGCGGCAGGGT
CGGAACAGGAGAGCGCACGAGGGAGCTTCCAGGGGGAAACGCCTGGTATCTTTATAGTCCTGTCGGGTTT
CGCCACCTCTGACTTGAGCGTCGATTTTTGTGATGCTCGTCAGGGGGGCGGAGCCTATGGAAAAACGCCA
GCAACGCGGCCTTTTTACGGTTCCTGGCCTTTTGCTGGCCTTTTGCTCACATGTTCTTTCCTGCGTTATC
CCCTGATTCTGTGGATAACCGTATTACCGCCTTTGAGTGAGCTGATACCGCTCGCCGCAGCCGAACGACC
GAGCGCAGCGAGTCAGTGAGCGAGGAAGCGGAAGAGCGCCTGATGCGGTATTTTCTCCTTACGCATCTGT
GCGGTATTTCACACCGCAATGGTGCACTCTCAGTACAATCTGCTCTGATGCCGCATAGTTAAGCCAGTAT
ACACTCCGCTATCGCTACGTGACTGGGTCATGGCTGCGCCCCGACACCCGCCAACACCCGCTGACGCGCC
CTGACGGGCTTGTCTGCTCCCGGCATCCGCTTACAGACAAGCTGTGACCGTCTCCGGGAGCTGCATGTGT
CAGAGGTTTTCACCGTCATCACCGAAACGCGCGAGGCAGCTGCGGTAAAGCTCATCAGCGTGGTCGTGAA
GCGATTCACAGATGTCTGCCTGTTCATCCGCGTCCAGCTCGTTGAGTTTCTCCAGAAGCGTTAATGTCTG
GCTTCTGATAAAGCGGGCCATGTTAAGGGCGGTTTTTTCCTGTTTGGTCACTGATGCCTCCGTGTAAGGG
GGATTTCTGTTCATGGGGGTAATGATACCGATGAAACGAGAGAGGATGCTCACGATACGGGTTACTGATG
ATGAACATGCCCGGTTACTGGAACGTTGTGAGGGTAAACAACTGGCGGTATGGATGCGGCGGGACCAGAG
AAAAATCACTCAGGGTCAATGCCAGCGCTTCGTTAATACAGATGTAGGTGTTCCACAGGGTAGCCAGCAG
CATCCTGCGATGCAGATCCGGAACATAATGGTGCAGGGCGCTGACTTCCGCGTTTCCAGACTTTACGAAA
CACGGAAACCGAAGACCATTCATGTTGTTGCTCAGGTCGCAGACGTTTTGCAGCAGCAGTCGCTTCACGT
TCGCTCGCGTATCGGTGATTCATTCTGCTAACCAGTAAGGCAACCCCGCCAGCCTAGCCGGGTCCTCAAC
GACAGGAGCACGATCATGCGCACCCGTGGGGCCGCCATGCCGGCGATAATGGCCTGCTTCTCGCCGAAAC
GTTTGGTGGCGGGACCAGTGACGAAGGCTTGAGCGAGGGCGTGCAAGATTCCGAATACCGCAAGCGACAG
GCCGATCATCGTCGCGCTCCAGCGAAAGCGGTCCTCGCCGAAAATGACCCAGAGCGCTGCCGGCACCTGT
CCTACGAGTTGCATGATAAAGAAGACAGTCATAAGTGCGGCGACGATAGTCATGCCCCGCGCCCACCGGA
AGGAGCTGACTGGGTTGAAGGCTCTCAAGGGCATCGGTCGAGATCCCGGTGCCTAATGAGTGAGCTAACT
TACATTAATTGCGTTGCGCTCACTGCCCGCTTTCCAGTCGGGAAACCTGTCGTGCCAGCTGCATTAATGA
ATCGGCCAACGCGCGGGGAGAGGCGGTTTGCGTATTGGGCGCCAGGGTGGTTTTTCTTTTCACCAGTGAG
ACGGGCAACAGCTGATTGCCCTTCACCGCCTGGCCCTGAGAGAGTTGCAGCAAGCGGTCCACGCTGGTTT
GCCCCAGCAGGCGAAAATCCTGTTTGATGGTGGTTAACGGCGGGATATAACATGAGCTGTCTTCGGTATC
GTCGTATCCCACTACCGAGATATCCGCACCAACGCGCAGCCCGGACTCGGTAATGGCGCGCATTGCGCCC
AGCGCCATCTGATCGTTGGCAACCAGCATCGCAGTGGGAACGATGCCCTCATTCAGCATTTGCATGGTTT
GTTGAAAACCGGACATGGCACTCCAGTCGCCTTCCCGTTCCGCTATCGGCTGAATTTGATTGCGAGTGAG
ATATTTATGCCAGCCAGCCAGACGCAGACGCGCCGAGACAGAACTTAATGGGCCCGCTAACAGCGCGATT
TGCTGGTGACCCAATGCGACCAGATGCTCCACGCCCAGTCGCGTACCGTCTTCATGGGAGAAAATAATAC
TGTTGATGGGTGTCTGGTCAGAGACATCAAGAAATAACGCCGGAACATTAGTGCAGGCAGCTTCCACAGC
AATGGCATCCTGGTCATCCAGCGGATAGTTAATGATCAGCCCACTGACGCGTTGCGCGAGAAGATTGTGC
ACCGCCGCTTTACAGGCTTCGACGCCGCTTCGTTCTACCATCGACACCACCACGCTGGCACCCAGTTGAT
CGGCGCGAGATTTAATCGCCGCGACAATTTGCGACGGCGCGTGCAGGGCCAGACTGGAGGTGGCAACGCC
AATCAGCAACGACTGTTTGCCCGCCAGTTGTTGTGCCACGCGGTTGGGAATGTAATTCAGCTCCGCCATC
GCCGCTTCCACTTTTTCCCGCGTTTTCGCAGAAACGTGGCTGGCCTGGTTCACCACGCGGGAAACGGTCT
GATAAGAGACACCGGCATACTCTGCGACATCGTATAACGTTACTGGTTTCACATTCACCACCCTGAATTG
ACTCTCTTCCGGGCGCTATCATGCCATACCGCGAAAGGTTTTGCGCCATTCGATGGTGTCCGGGATCTCG
ACGCTCTCCCTTATGCGACTCCTGCATTAGGAAGCAGCCCAGTAGTAGGTTGAGGCCGTTGAGCACCGCC
GCCGCAAGGAATGGTGCATGCAAGGAGATGGCGCCCAACAGTCCCCCGGCCACGGGGCCTGCCACCATAC
CCACGCCGAAACAAGCGCTCATGAGCCCGAAGTGGCGAGCCCGATCTTCCCCATCGGTGATGTCGGCGAT
ATAGGCGCCAGCAACCGCACCTGTGGCGCCGGTGATGCCGGCCACGATGCGTCCGGCGTAGAGGATCGAG
ATCTCGATCCCGCGAAAT
Features (pLannotate 1.2.2; 20 found; start..end, strand, type, name):
      1..19      +  promoter       T7 promoter: promoter for bacteriophage T7 RNA polymerase
     20..44      +  protein_bind   lac operator: The lac repressor binds to the lac operator to inhibit transcription in E. coli. This inhibition can be relieved by adding lactose or isopropyl-β-D-thiogalactopyranoside (IPTG). lac repressor encoded by lacI
     59..81      +  RBS            RBS: efficient ribosome binding site from bacteriophage T7 gene 10 (Olins and Rangwala, 1989)
    106..122     +  CDS            capTEV™ (fragment): composite tag for in vivo biotinylation, TEV protease cleavage, and 6xHis tagging
    151..606     +  CDS            HNRNPA2B1 (fragment): ROA2_SAGOE - Also known as HNRPA2B1. Experimental evidence at protein level: Swiss-Prot protein existence level 1. Heterogeneous nuclear ribonucleoprotein (hnRNP) that associates with nascent pre-mRNAs, packaging them into hnRNP particles. The hnRNP particle arrangement on nascent hnRNA is non-random and sequence-dependent and serves to condense and stabilize the transcripts and minimize tangling and knotting. Packaging plays a role in various processes such as transcription, pre-mRNA processing, RNA nuclear export, subcellular location, mRNA translation and stability of mature mRNAs. Forms hn
    616..633     +  CDS            9xHis (fragment): 9xHis affinity tag
    643..692     +  CDS            SET1 (fragment): solubility-enhancement tag derived from T7 phage gene 10B
    700..747     +  terminator     T7 terminator: transcription terminator for bacteriophage T7 RNA polymerase
    784..1212    +  rep_origin     f1 ori (sequence partly withheld): f1 bacteriophage origin of replication; arrow indicates direction of (+) strand synthesis
   1265..1322    +  promoter       AmpR promoter (fragment): bla
   1331..2146    -  CDS            KanR: aminoglycoside phosphotransferase; aph(3')-Ia; confers resistance to kanamycin in bacteria or G418 (Geneticin®) in eukaryotes
   2268..2856    +  rep_origin     ori: high-copy-number ColE1/pMB1/pBR322/pUC origin of replication
   3042..3181    -  misc_feature   bom: basis of mobility region from pBR322
   3283..3474    -  CDS            rop: Rop protein, which maintains plasmids at low copy number; rop
   3491..3871    +  CDS            YPB1_ECOLX: Protein predicted: Swiss-Prot protein existence level 4. From Escherichia coli.
   3943..4234    -  CDS            TcR (fragment): tetracycline efflux protein; tet; confers resistance to tetracycline
   4249..4270    -  protein_bind   CAP binding site: CAP binding activates transcription in the presence of cAMP. E. coli catabolite activator protein
   4283..5365    -  CDS            lacI: lac repressor; lacI; The lac repressor binds to the lac operator to inhibit transcription in E. coli. This inhibition can be relieved by adding lactose or isopropyl-β-D-thiogalactopyranoside (IPTG).
   5366..5443    -  promoter       lacI promoter: lacI
   5451..5730    -  CDS            TcR (fragment): tetracycline efflux protein; tet; confers resistance to tetracycline
