[The description below was written by a language model from this plasmid's Addgene catalogue record and pLannotate feature annotations shown in this document.]
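Description:
hnRNPA2_LC_WT_S285C is a bacterial expression plasmid built on the pJ411 backbone for producing the low-complexity (LC) region of human hnRNPA2 (residues 190–341 of the HNRNPA2B1 gene product) carrying a serine-to-cysteine substitution at position 285. The sequenced plasmid is about 5.75 kb. It replicates from a ColE1/pMB1-type origin and is selected with kanamycin through an aph(3')-Ia KanR gene. The catalogue lists it as high copy, although the annotation also detects the rop gene and the pBR322 bom region, which are usually associated with lower copy number. An f1 origin is present, along with non-functional tetracycline-resistance fragments that look like backbone remnants.

Expression follows the standard pET-style arrangement. A T7 promoter with an adjacent lac operator and the T7 gene 10 ribosome binding site drives the open reading frame, a T7 terminator closes the unit, and a plasmid-borne lacI gene supplies repressor. Transcription therefore depends on T7 RNA polymerase in the host and is inducible with IPTG. The record describes an N-terminal 6xHis tag supplied by the backbone. The short match to a His/TEV-type composite tag just upstream of the hnRNPA2 fragment is consistent with this, though the record does not explicitly state that a protease site is present. Annotation hits to a His tag and a T7 gene 10B-derived solubility tag lie downstream of the insert. Whether they are translated is not stated, and they may simply be untranslated vector sequence beyond the stop codon.

The construct serves to produce and purify recombinant protein for biophysical study of LC-domain structure, interactions and phase separation, the subject of the associated publication. The reason for the engineered cysteine is not stated. Single-cysteine variants of this kind are commonly used for site-specific attachment of labels or probes.
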