Addgene plasmid #98665: hnRNPA2_LC_WT_S285C
Purpose: Expresses 6xHis-tagged hnRNPA2 AA 190-341 with S285C
Depositing lab: Nicolas Fawzi. Depositing organization: Brown University. Publication: Mechanistic View of hnRNPA2 Low-Complexity Domain Structure, Interactions, and Phase Separation Altered by Mutation and Arginine Methylation. Ryan VH, Dignon GL, Zerze GH, Chabata CV, Silva R, Conicella AE, Amaya J, Burke KA, Mittal J, Fawzi NL. Mol Cell. 2018 Jan 17. pii: S1097-2765(17)30979-6. doi: 10.1016/j.molcel.2017.12.022. PubMed 29358076.
Backbone
  Vector backbone: pJ411
  Vector type: Bacterial Expression
Growth in bacteria
  Bacterial resistance: Kanamycin, 50 μg/mL
  Growth temperature: 37°C
  Growth strain: DH5alpha
  Copy number: High Copy
Gene/Insert
  Gene/Insert name: hnRNPA2
  Species: H. sapiens (human)
  Mutation: S285C
  Entrez Gene: HNRNPA2B1 (a.k.a. HNRNPA2, HNRNPB1, HNRPA2, HNRPA2B1, HNRPB1, IBMPFD2, OPMD2, RNPA2, SNRPB1)
  Tag / fusion protein: 6xHis (N terminal on backbone)
  Cloning method: Restriction Enzyme; 5′ cloning site Unknown (unknown if destroyed); 3′ cloning site Unknown (unknown if destroyed)
Terms and licenses: Academic/Nonprofit Terms; Industry Terms: Not Available to Industry
How to cite: hnRNPA2_LC_WT_S285C was a gift from Nicolas Fawzi (Addgene plasmid # 98665 ; http://n2t.net/addgene:98665 ; RRID:Addgene_98665)
